Addgene plasmid #30145: pCAX APP Swe/Ind
Depositing lab: Dennis Selkoe & Tracy Young-Pearse. Publication: A critical function for beta-amyloid precursor protein in neuronal migration revealed by in utero RNA interference. Young-Pearse TL, Bai J, Chang R, Zheng JB, LoTurco JJ, Selkoe DJ. J Neurosci. 2007 Dec 26. 27(52):14459-69. 10.1523/JNEUROSCI.4701-07.2007 PubMed 18160654.
Backbone
  Vector backbone: pCAX
  Backbone size w/o insert (bp): 4731
  Vector type: Mammalian Expression
Growth in bacteria
  Bacterial resistance: Ampicillin, 100 μg/mL
  Growth temperature: 37°C
  Growth strain: DH5alpha
  Copy number: High Copy
Gene/Insert
  Gene/Insert name: human APP 695 Swedish/Indiana mutation (alt name: amyloid precursor protein)
  Species: H. sapiens (human)
  Insert size (bp): 2000
  Mutation: Swedish and Indiana; K595N, M596L and V642F
  Entrez Gene: APP (a.k.a. AAA, ABETA, ABPP, AD1, APPI, CTFgamma, CVAP, PN-II, PN2, alpha-sAPP, preA4)
  Cloning method: Restriction Enzyme; 5′ cloning site EcoRV (destroyed during cloning); 3′ cloning site EcoRV (not destroyed)
  Sequencing primers: 5′ n/a
Terms and licenses: Academic/Nonprofit Terms; Industry Terms: Not Available to Industry
How to cite: pCAX APP Swe/Ind was a gift from Dennis Selkoe & Tracy Young-Pearse (Addgene plasmid # 30145 ; http://n2t.net/addgene:30145 ; RRID:Addgene_30145)
