[The description below was written by a language model from this plasmid's Addgene catalogue record, the feature table of its GenBank file and pLannotate feature annotations shown in this document.]
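Description:
pCAX APP Swe/Ind is a mammalian expression plasmid built on the pCAX backbone that drives expression of human amyloid precursor protein (APP), 695-residue isoform, carrying familial Alzheimer's disease mutations. The record lists these as the Swedish double substitution (K595N, M596L) and the Indiana substitution (V642F), numbered for APP695. In bacteria the plasmid is maintained through a high-copy ColE1/pUC-type origin and selected with ampicillin via the β-lactamase gene under its own promoter. The full sequence record is about 6.8 kb, consistent with the stated backbone of roughly 4.7 kb plus an insert of about 2 kb.

The APP coding sequence sits downstream of a CAG-type promoter assembly: the human CMV immediate-early enhancer, the chicken β-actin promoter (annotated with a 21-bp deletion relative to the standard version) and a chimeric chicken β-actin/rabbit β-globin intron. This combination gives strong, broadly active transcription in mammalian cells. A short β-globin fragment annotated just after the intron is most likely residual exon sequence from this cassette rather than an intended fusion. Transcripts end at a rabbit β-globin polyadenylation signal. The insert was placed by restriction cloning at EcoRV, and no epitope tag or reporter is annotated. The backbone also carries remnants of lac regulatory sequence, an SV40 origin that allows episomal replication in cells expressing large T antigen, and an SV40 poly(A) signal. No mammalian selection marker is annotated.

The associated publication studied the role of APP in neuronal migration using in utero RNA interference, though the record does not spell out the specific use of this mutant. The separate GenBank record covers only a 962-bp partial read without annotated features and adds no further information.
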