Features (pLannotate 1.2.2; 17 found; start..end, strand, type, name):
      4..383     +  enhancer       CMV enhancer: human cytomegalovirus immediate early enhancer
    385..636     +  promoter       chicken β-actin promoter: contains a 21-bp deletion relative to the standard chicken β-actin promoter
    637..1653    +  intron         chimeric intron: chimera between introns from chicken β-actin and rabbit β-globin
   1651..1707    +  CDS            HBB (fragment): HBB_LEPEU - Experimental evidence at protein level: Swiss-Prot protein existence level 1. Involved in oxygen transport from the lung to the various peripheral tissues. From Lepus europaeus (European hare).
   1726..3810    +  CDS            APP (fragment) (sequence partly withheld): A4_HUMAN - Also known as A4, AD1. Experimental evidence at protein level: Swiss-Prot protein existence level 1. N-APP binds TNFRSF21 triggering caspase activation and degeneration of both neuronal cell bodies (via caspase-3) and axons (via caspase-6). From Homo sapiens (Human).
   3902..3957    +  polyA_signal   β-globin poly(A) signal: rabbit β-globin polyadenylation signal (Gil and Proudfoot, 1987)
   4342..4358    -  protein_bind   lac operator: The lac repressor binds to the lac operator to inhibit transcription in E. coli. This inhibition can be relieved by adding lactose or isopropyl-β-D-thiogalactopyranoside (IPTG). lac repressor encoded by lacI
   4366..4396    -  promoter       lac promoter: promoter for the E. coli lac operon
   4411..4432    -  protein_bind   CAP binding site: CAP binding activates transcription in the presence of cAMP. E. coli catabolite activator protein
   4445..4484    -  CDS            lacI (fragment): lac repressor; lacI; The lac repressor binds to the lac operator to inhibit transcription in E. coli. This inhibition can be relieved by adding lactose or isopropyl-β-D-thiogalactopyranoside (IPTG).
   4491..4513    +  promoter       SV40 promoter (fragment): SV40 enhancer and early promoter
   4537..4672    +  rep_origin     SV40 ori: SV40 origin of replication
   4692..4826    +  polyA_signal   SV40 poly(A) signal: SV40 polyadenylation signal
   4828..4882    -  CDS            lacI (fragment): lac repressor; lacI; The lac repressor binds to the lac operator to inhibit transcription in E. coli. This inhibition can be relieved by adding lactose or isopropyl-β-D-thiogalactopyranoside (IPTG).
   5065..5653    -  rep_origin     ori: high-copy-number ColE1/pMB1/pBR322/pUC origin of replication
   5824..6684    -  CDS            AmpR: β-lactamase; bla; confers resistance to ampicillin, carbenicillin, and related antibiotics
   6685..6789    -  promoter       AmpR promoter: bla
>Addgene plasmid #30145 | pCAX APP Swe/Ind | addgene full sequence | sequence record 217592 | Addgene NGS Result
GTCGACATTGATTATTGACTAGTTATTAATAGTAATCAATTACGGGGTCATTAGTTCATAGCCCATATAT
GGAGTTCCGCGTTACATAACTTACGGTAAATGGCCCGCCTGGCTGACCGCCCAACGACCCCCGCCCATTG
ACGTCAATAATGACGTATGTTCCCATAGTAACGCCAATAGGGACTTTCCATTGACGTCAATGGGTGGAGT
ATTTACGGTAAACTGCCCACTTGGCAGTACATCAAGTGTATCATATGCCAAGTACGCCCCCTATTGACGT
CAATGACGGTAAATGGCCCGCCTGGCATTATGCCCAGTACATGACCTTATGGGACTTTCCTACTTGGCAG
TACATCTACGTATTAGTCATCGCTATTACCATGGTCGAGGTGAGCCCCACGTTCTGCTTCACTCTCCCCA
TCTCCCCCCCCTCCCCACCCCCAATTTTGTATTTATTTATTTTTTAATTATTTTGTGCAGCGATGGGGGC
GGGGGGGGGGGGGGGGCGCGGGGCGGGGCGGGGCGGGGCGGRGRGGGGCGGCGGCRGCCAATCAGAGCGG
CGCGCTCCGAAAGTTTCCTTTTATGGCGAGGCGGCGGCGGCGGCGGCCCTATAAAAAGCGAAGCGCGCGG
CGGGCGGGAGTCGCTGCGCGCTGCCTTCGCCCCGTGCCCCGCTCCGCCGCCGCCTCGCGCCGCCCGCCCC
GGCTCTGACTGACCGCGTTACTCCCACAGGTGAGCGGGCGGGACGGCCCTTCTCCTCCGGGCTGTAATTA
GCGCTTGGTTTAATGACGGCTTGTTTCTTTTCTGTGGCTGCGTGAAAGCCTTGAGGGGCTCCGGGAGGGC
CCTTTGTGCGGGGGGAGCGGCTCGGGGGGTGCGTGCGTGTGTGTGTGCGTGGGGAGCGCCGCGTGCGGCT
CCGCGCTGCCCGGCGGCTGTGAGCGCTGCGGGCGCGGCGCGGGGCTTTGTGCGCTCCGCAGTGTGCGCGA
GGGGAGCGCGGCCGGGGGCGGTGCCCCGCGGTGCGGGGGGGGCTGCGAGGGGAACAAAGGCTGCGTGCGG
GGTGTGTGCGKGGGGGGGTGAGCAGGGGGTGTGGGCGCGTCGGTCGGGCTGCAACCCCCCCTGCACCCCC
CTCCCCGAGTTGCTGAGCACGGCCCGGCTTCGGGTGCGGGGCTCCGTACGGGGCGTGGCGCGGGGCTCGC
CGTGCCGGGCGGGGGGTGGCGGCAGGTGGGGGTGCCGGGCGGGGCGGGGCCGCCTCGGGCCGGGGAGGGC
TCGGGGGAGGGGCGCGGCGGCCCCCGGAGCGCCGGCGGCTGTCGAGGCGCGGCGAGCCGCAGCCATTGCC
TTTTATGGTAATCGTGCGAGAGGGCGCAGGGACTTCCTTTGTCCCAAATCTGTGCGGAGCCGAAATCTGG
GAGGCGCCGCCGCACCCCCTCTAGCGGGCGCGGGGCGAAGCGGTGCGGCGCCGGCAGGAAGGAAATGGGC
GGGGAGGGCCTTCGTGCGTCGCCGCGCCGCCGTCCCCTTCTCCCTCTCCAGCCTCGGGGCTGTCCGCGGG
GGGACGGCTGCCTTCGGGGGGGACGGGGCAGGGCGGGGTTCGGCTTCTGGCGTGTGACCGGCGGCTCTAG
AGCCTCTGCTAACCATGTTCATGCCTTCTTCTTTTTCCTACAGCTCCTGGGCAACGTGCTGGTTATTGTG
CTGTCTCATCATTTTGGCAAAGAATTCAGGTACCGATAGCTTGCCATGCTGCCCGGTTTGGCACTGCTCC
TGCTGGCCGCCTGGACGGCTCGGGCGCTGGAGGTACCC
[315 nt withheld, positions 1789-2103]
CTTCTCGTTCCTGACAAGTGCAAATTCTTACACCAGGAGAGGATGGATGTTTGCGAAACTCATCTTCACT
GGCACACCGTCGCCAAAGAGACATGCAGTGAGAAGAGTACCAACTTGCATGACTACGGCATGTTGCTGCC
CTGCGGAATTGACAAGTTCCGAGGGGTAGAGTTTGTGTGTTGCCCACTGGCTGAAGAAAGTGACAATGTG
GATTCTGCTGATGCGGAGGAGGATGACTCGGATGTCTGGTGGGGCGGAGCAGACACAGACTATGCAGATG
GGAGTGAAGACAAAGTAGTAGAAGTAGCAGAGGAGGAAGAAGTGGCTGAGGTGGAAGAAGAAGAAGCCGA
TGATGACGAGGACGATGAGGATGGTGATGAGGTAGAGGAAGAGGCTGAGGAACCCTACGAAGAAGCCACA
GAGAGAACCACCAGCATTGCCACCACCACCACCACCACCACAGAGTCTGTGGAAGAGGTGGTTCGAGTTC
CTACAACAGCAGCCAGTACCCCTGATGCCGTTGACAAGTATCTCGAGACACCTGGGGATGAGAATGAA
[540 nt withheld, positions 2662-3201]
AAAGAGCAAAACTATTCAGATGACGTCTTGGCCAACATGATTAGTGAACCAAGGATCAGTTACGGAAACG
ATGCTCTCATGCCATCTTTGACCGAAACGAAAACCACCGTGGAGCTCCTTCCCGTGAATGGAGAGTTCAG
CCTGGACGATCTCCAGCCGTGGCATTCTTTTGGGGCTGACTCTGTGCCAGCCAACACAGAAAACGAAGTT
GAGCCTGTTGATGCCCGCCCTGCTGCCGACCGAGGACTGACCACTCGACCAGGTTCTGGGTTGACAAATA
TCAAGACGGAGGAGATCTCTGAAGTGAATCTG
[126 nt withheld, positions 3514-3639]
ACAGTGATCTTCATCACCTTGGTGATGCTGAAGAAGAAACAGTACACATCCATTCATCATGGTGTGGTGG
AGGTTGACGCCGCTGTCACCCCAGAGGAGCGCCACCTGTCCAAGATGCAGCAGAACGGCTACGAAAATCC
AACCTACAAGTTCTTTGAGCAGATGCAGAACTAGGATATCGCGGCCGCCTCGAGAGATCTTTTTCCCTCT
GCCAAAAATTATGGGGACATCATGAAGCCCCTTGAGCATCTGACTTCTGGCTAATAAAGGAAATTTATTT
TCATTGCAATAGTGTGTTGGAATTTTTTGTGTCTCTCACTCGGAAGGACATATGGGAGGGCAAATCATTT
AAAACATCAGAATGAGTATTTGGTTTAGAGTTTGGCAACATATGCCCATATGCTGGCTGCCATGAACAAA
GGTTGGCTATAAAGAGGTCATCAGTATATGAAACAGCCCCCTGCTGTCCATTCCTTATTCCATAGAAAAG
CCTTGACTTGAGGTTAGATTTTTTTTATATTTTGTTTTGTGTTATTTTTTTCTTTAACATCCCTAAAATT
TTCCTTACATGTTTTACTAGCCAGATTTTTCCTCCTCTCCTGACTACTCCCAGTCATAGCTGTCCCTCTT
CTCTTATGGAGATCCCTCGACCTGCAGCCCAAGCTTGGCGTAATCATGGTCATAGCTGTTTCCTGTGTGA
AATTGTTATCCGCTCACAATTCCACACAACATACGAGCCGGAAGCATAAAGTGTAAAGCCTGGGGTGCCT
AATGAGTGAGCTAACTCACATTAATTGCGTTGCGCTCACTGCCCGCTTTCCAGTCGGGAAACCTGTCGTG
CCAGCGGATCCGCATCTCAATTAGTCAGCAACCATAGTCCCGCCCCTAACTCCGCCCATCCCGCCCCTAA
CTCCGCCCAGTTCCGCCCATTCTCCGCCCCATGGCTGACTAATTTTTTTTATTTATGCAGAGGCCGAGGC
CGCCTCGGCCTCTGAGCTATTCCAGAAGTAGTGAGGAGGCTTTTTTGGAGGCCTAGGCTTTTGCAAAAAG
CTAACTTGTTTATTGCAGCTTATAATGGTTACAAATAAAGCAATAGCATCACAAATTTCACAAATAAAGC
ATTTTTTTCACTGCATTCTAGTTGTGGTTTGTCCAAACTCATCAATGTATCTTATCATGTCTGGATCCGC
TGCATTAATGAATCGGCCAACGCGCGGGGAGAGGCGGTTTGCGTATTGGGCGCTCTTCCGCTTCCTCGCT
CACTGACTCGCTGCGCTCGGTCGTTCGGCTGCGGCGAGCGGTATCAGCTCACTCAAAGGCGGTAATACGG
TTATCCACAGAATCAGGGGATAACGCAGGAAAGAACATGTGAGCAAAAGGCCAGCAAAAGGCCAGGAACC
GTAAAAAGGCCGCGTTGCTGGCGTTTTTCCATAGGCTCCGCCCCCCTGACGAGCATCACAAAAATCGACG
CTCAAGTCAGAGGTGGCGAAACCCGACAGGACTATAAAGATACCAGGCGTTTCCCCCTGGAAGCTCCCTC
GTGCGCTCTCCTGTTCCGACCCTGCCGCTTACCGGATACCTGTCCGCCTTTCTCCCTTCGGGAAGCGTGG
CGCTTTCTCATAGCTCACGCTGTAGGTATCTCAGTTCGGTGTAGGTCGTTCGCTCCAAGCTGGGCTGTGT
GCACGAACCCCCCGTTCAGCCCGACCGCTGCGCCTTATCCGGTAACTATCGTCTTGAGTCCAACCCGGTA
AGACACGACTTATCGCCACTGGCAGCAGCCACTGGTAACAGGATTAGCAGAGCGAGGTATGTAGGCGGTG
CTACAGAGTTCTTGAAGTGGTGGCCTAACTACGGCTACACTAGAAGAACAGTATTTGGTATCTGCGCTCT
GCTGAAGCCAGTTACCTTCGGAAAAAGAGTTGGTAGCTCTTGATCCGGCAAACAAACCACCGCTGGTAGC
GGTGGTTTTTTTGTTTGCAAGCAGCAGATTACGCGCAGAAAAAAAGGATCTCAAGAAGATCCTTTGATCT
TTTCTACGGGGTCTGACGCTCAGTGGAACGAAAACTCACGTTAAGGGATTTTGGTCATGAGATTATCAAA
AAGGATCTTCACCTAGATCCTTTTAAATTAAAAATGAAGTTTTAAATCAATCTAAAGTATATATGAGTAA
ACTTGGTCTGACAGTTACCAATGCTTAATCAGTGAGGCACCTATCTCAGCGATCTGTCTATTTCGTTCAT
CCATAGTTGCCTGACTCCCCGTCGTGTAGATAACTACGATACGGGAGGGCTTACCATCTGGCCCCAGTGC
TGCAATGATACCGCGAGACCCACGCTCACCGGCTCCAGATTTATCAGCAATAAACCAGCCAGCCGGAAGG
GCCGAGCGCAGAAGTGGTCCTGCAACTTTATCCGCCTCCATCCAGTCTATTAATTGTTGCCGGGAAGCTA
GAGTAAGTAGTTCGCCAGTTAATAGTTTGCGCAACGTTGTTGCCATTGCTACAGGCATCGTGGTGTCACG
CTCGTCGTTTGGTATGGCTTCATTCAGCTCCGGTTCCCAACGATCAAGGCGAGTTACATGATCCCCCATG
TTGTGCAAAAAAGCGGTTAGCTCCTTCGGTCCTCCGATCGTTGTCAGAAGTAAGTTGGCCGCAGTGTTAT
CACTCATGGTTATGGCAGCACTGCATAATTCTCTTACTGTCATGCCATCCGTAAGATGCTTTTCTGTGAC
TGGTGAGTACTCAACCAAGTCATTCTGAGAATAGTGTATGCGGCGACCGAGTTGCTCTTGCCCGGCGTCA
ATACGGGATAATACCGCGCCACATAGCAGAACTTTAAAAGTGCTCATCATTGGAAAACGTTCTTCGGGGC
GAAAACTCTCAAGGATCTTACCGCTGTTGAGATCCAGTTCGATGTAACCCACTCGTGCACCCAACTGATC
TTCAGCATCTTTTACTTTCACCAGCGTTTCTGGGTGAGCAAAAACAGGAAGGCAAAATGCCGCAAAAAAG
GGAATAAGGGCGACACGGAAATGTTGAATACTCATACTCTTCCTTTTTCAATATTATTGAAGCATTTATC
AGGGTTATTGTCTCATGAGCGGATACATATTTGAATGTATTTAGAAAAATAAACAAATAGGGGTTCCGCG
CACATTTCCCCGAAAAGTGCCACCTGG
