LOCUS       Exported 962 bp ds-DNA linear SYN 20-MAY-2021
DEFINITION  synthetic linear DNA
ACCESSION   .
VERSION     .
KEYWORDS    pCAX APP Swe/Ind
SOURCE      synthetic DNA construct
  ORGANISM  synthetic DNA construct
REFERENCE   1 (bases 1 to 962)
  AUTHORS   Young-Pearse TL, Bai J, Chang R, Zheng JB, LoTurco JJ, Selkoe DJ
  TITLE     A critical function for beta-amyloid precursor protein in neuronal
            migration revealed by in utero RNA interference.
  JOURNAL   J Neurosci. 2007 Dec 26. 27(52):14459-69.
  PUBMED    18160654
REFERENCE   2 (bases 1 to 962)
  AUTHORS   .
  TITLE     Direct Submission
  JOURNAL   Exported May 20, 2021 from SnapGene Server 1.1.58
            http://www.snapgene.com
FEATURES             Location/Qualifiers
     source          1..962
                     /organism="synthetic DNA construct"
                     /mol_type="other DNA"
ORIGIN
        1 aagaacttgt aggttggatt ttcgtagccg ttctgctgca tcttggacag gtggcgctcc
       61 tctggggtga cagcggcgtc aacctccacc acaccatgat gaatggatgt gtactgtttc
      121 ttcttcagca tcaccaaggt gatgaagatc actgtnnnnn nnnnnnnnnn nnnnnnnnnn
      181 nnnnnnnnnn nnnnnnnnnn nnnnnnnnnn nnnnnnnnnn nnnnnnnnnn nnnnnnnnnn
      241 nnnnnnnnnn nnnnnnnnnn nnnnnnnnnn nnnnnnnnnn ncagattcac ttcagagatc
      301 tcctccgtct tgatatttgt caacccagaa cctggtcgag tggtcagtcc tcggtcggca
      361 gcagggcggg catcaacagg ctcaacttcg ttttctgtgt tggctggcac agagtcagcc
      421 ccaaaagaat gccacggctg gagatcgtcc aggctgaact ctccattcac gggaaggagc
      481 tccacggtgg ttttcgtttc ggtcaaagat ggcatgagag catcgtttcc gtaactgatc
      541 cttggttcac taatcatgtt ggccaagacg tcatctgaat agttttgctc tttnnnnnnn
      601 nnnnnnnnnn nnnnnnnnnn nnnnnnnnnn nnnnnnnnnn nnnnnnnnnn nnnnnnnnnn
      661 nnnnnnnnnn nnnnnnnnnn nnnnnnnnnn nnnnnnnnnn nnnnnnnnnn nnnnnnnnnn
      721 nnnnnnnnnn nnnnnnnnnn nnnnnnnnnn nnnnnnnnnn nnnnnnnnnn nnnnnnnnnn
      781 nnnnnnnnnn nnnnnnnnnn nnnnnnnnnn nnnnnnnnnn nnnnnnnnnn nnnnnnnnnn
      841 nnnnnnnnnn nnnnnnnnnn nnnnnnnnnn nnnnnnnnnn nnnnnnnnnn nnnnnnnnnn
      901 nnnnnnnnnn nnnnnnnnnn nnnnnnnnnn nnnnnnnnnn nnnnnnnnnn nnnnnnnnnn
      961 nn
//
