>Addgene plasmid #30145 | pCAX APP Swe/Ind | addgene partial sequence | sequence record 47625 | hAPP-F 5'-AAGAAGCCGATGATGACGAG
AGAGGCTGAGGAACCCTACGAAGAAGCCACAGAGAGAACCACCAGCATTGCCACCACCACCACCACCACC
ACAGAGTCTGTGGAAGAGGTGGTTCGAGTTCCTACAACAGCAGCCAGTACCCCTGATGCCGTTGACAAGT
ATCTCGAGACACCTGGGGATGAGAATGAA
[540 nt withheld, positions 170-709]
AAAGAGCAAAACTATTCAGATGACGTCTTGGCCAACATGATTAGTGAACCAAGGATCAGTTACGGAAACG
ATGCTCTCATGCCATCTTTGACCGAAACGAAAACCACCGTGGAGCTCCTTCCCGTGAATGGAGAGTTCAG
CCTGGACGATCTCCAGCCGTGGCATTCTTTTGGGGCTGACTCTGTGCCAGCCAACACAGAAAACGAAGTT
GAGCCTGTTGATGCCCGCCCTGCTG
