>Addgene plasmid #30145 | pCAX APP Swe/Ind | addgene partial sequence | sequence record 116625 | pCAX-F 5'-CAGCTCCTGGGCAACGTGC-3'
GAATTCAGGTACCGATAGCTTGCCATGCTGCCCGGTTTGGCACTGCTCCTGCTGGCCGCCTGGACGGCTC
GGGCGCTGGAGGTACCC
[315 nt withheld, positions 88-402]
CTTCTCGTTCCTGACAAGTGCAAATTCTTACACCAGGAGAGGATGGATGTTTGCGAAACTCATCTTCACT
GGCACACCGTCGCCAAAGAGACATGCAGTGAGAAGAGTACCAACTTGCATGACTACGGCATGTTGCTGCC
CTGCGGAATTGACAAGTTCCGAGGGGTAGAGTTTGTGTGTTGCCCACTGGCTGAAGAAAGTGACAATGTG
GATTCTGCTGATGCGGAGGAGGATGACTCGGATGTCTGGTGGGGCGGAGCAGACACAGACTATGCAGATG
GGAGTGAAGACAAAGTAGTAGAAGTAGCAGAGGAGGAAGAAGTGGCTGAGGTGGAAGAAGAAGAAGCCGA
TGATGACGAGGACGATGAGGATGGTGATGAGGTAGAGGAAGAGGCTGAGGAACCCTACGAAGAAGCCACA
GAGAGAACCACCAGCATTGCCACCACCACCACCACCACCAC
